>Addgene plasmid #205346 | pBad33_ISKpn69_reRNA | addgene full sequence | sequence record 410883 | Addgene NGS Result
CAGCTTATCATCGATCTGACAGCTAGCTCAGTCCTAGGTATAATGCTAGCCCCGGGAAAAGATCTAAAGA
GGAGAAAGAATTCATGCTAATCCAGAAAGCGTATAAATACAGACTCAATCCGACAGATGCACAGGCGCAA
CGACTGCGTCAGATGTGCGGCTGCGCCCGTTTTGTCTGGAATTACGCCCTGGCAGAGACGCAGCGTATTC
TTGAGGCCGGACAAAAACTCCCTTCCGCCTTTGAGCTGAATAAAATGCTGACAGGATGGAAGAAATTACC
TGACCTGGCGTTTTTATCTGATGCCTACACCGACAACCTTCAGCAGAAACTGAAAGACCTGCACGGGGCA
TGGATACGGTGCTTTGATAAAAAACTGGCAGCGAAAGCGCCCGTGTTCAAACGTAAAACCCACGGCAATG
ATTCCGTTCGTTTCGTCAATTTTGACAAATACTGCCAGCTTGAGTACAGACGCGTTAAGTTACCCTCGGG
GCTGGGCTGGGTGACATTCCGGCAGTCCCGGGCCGTTGTGGGTAAAATCAAAAACGCAACGGTCAGCCAG
CACGCTGGCGGCTGGTATATCTCGTTTCAGGTAGAAATGGAGGTCGAACAGCCCGCGCACCCGTCAACGT
CTGCTGTCGGCCTGGATGCCGGTATCTGCAAGCTGGTAACGCTGTCAGACGGCACGGTGTTTGAACCTGT
CAACAGTTTTAAACAGAACCAAAGCAGACTGGCAAGGTTACAGCGCCAGCTTGCCCGTAAAGTGAAATTC
AGTGCGAACTGGAAGAAGCAGAAAGCAAGAATTTCCCGCTTACATTCGCATATCGCCAACATCCGCCGCG
ATTACCTTCACAAAGTCACGACAACAATCAGCAAAAACCACGCGATGATCGTTATTGAAGATTTGAAGGT
TTCCAACATGTCGAAATCGGCAGCGGGTACGGTAGACGAGCCGGGGCGCAACGTTGCGGCAAAATCAGGT
CTTAACCGGGCGATACTGGATCAGGGCTGGTACGAAATGCGCCGCCAGCTCGAATATAAGCAGCGATGGC
GCGGCGGTGAGGTGCTGGCAGTAAATCCGGCATATACCAGCCAGAAATGCGCGCGTTGCGGTCATACAGT
AAAGGAAAATCGTCAATCGCAGGCAGTATTTGTCTGCGTGGCGTGTGGATACGAAGCGAACGCCGACATA
AACGGCGCTCAAAATATTCTCGCGGCAGGACATGCCGTGTTGTCCGGGATTAACCCCGGACGCGCCCGTA
AGGCGGCGGGATCCTGAGAGATCTTTGACAGCTAGCTCAGTCCTAGGTATAATACTAGTGTCTGCGTGGC
GTGTGGATACGAAGCGAACGCCGACATAAACGGCGCTCAAAATATTCTCGCGGCAGGACATGCCGTGTTG
TCCGGGATTAACCCCGGACGCGCCCGTAAGGCGGCGTAAGCCGTTAAGCGAGGAACCGGGCAATGCGGTA
ACGCGTTGCTACCCTACAAAGGGAATCCCCTTCCTGATTCACGTAGTGAGAAGGTGGGGGAGGATGTCAA
GCTCGGAGATCATCATTGCGTTTTTTAAGCTTGGCTGTTTTGGCGGATGAGAGAAGATTTTCAGCCTGAT
ACAGATTAAATCAGAACGCAGAAGCGGTCTGATAAAACAGAATTTGCCTGGCGGCAGTAGCGCGGTGGTC
CCACCTGACCCCATGCCGAACTCAGAAGTGAAACGCCGTAGCGCCGATGGTAGTGTGGGGTCTCCCCATG
CGAGAGTAGGGAACTGCCAGGCATCAAATAAAACGAAAGGCTCAGTCGAAAGACTGGGCCTTTCGTTTTA
TCTGTTGTTTGTCGGTGAACGCTCTCCTGAGTAGGACAAATCCGCCGGGAGCGGATTTGAACGTTGCGAA
GCAACGGCCCGGAGGGTGGCGGGCAGGACGCCCGCCATAAACTGCCAGGCATCAAATTAAGCAGAAGGCC
ATCCTGACGGATGGCCTTTTTGCGTTTCTACAAACTCTTTTGTTTATTTTTCTAAATACATTCAAATATG
TATCCGCTCATGAGACAATAACCCTGATAAATGCTTCAATAATATTGAAAAAGGAAGAGTATGAGTATTC
AACATTTCCGTGTCGCCCTTATTCCCTTTTTTGCGGCATTTTGCCTTCCTGTTTTTGCTCACCCAGAAAC
GCTGGTGAAAGTAAAAGATGCTGAAGATCAGTTGGGTGCAGCAAACTATTAACTGGCGAACTACTTACTC
TAGCTTCCCGGCAACAATTAATAGACTGGATGGAGGCGGATAAAGTTGCAGGACCACTTCTGCGCTCGGC
CCTTCCGGCTGGCTGGTTTATTGCTGATAAATCTGGAGCCGGTGAGCGTGGGTCTCGCGGTATCATTGCA
GCACTGGGGCCAGATGGTAAGCCCTCCCGTATCGTAGTTATCTACACGACGGGGAGTCAGGCAACTATGG
ATGAACGAAATAGACAGATCGCTGAGATAGGTGCCTCACTGATTAAGCATTGGTAACTGTCAGACCAAGT
TTACTCATATATACTTTAGATTGATT
[125 nt withheld, positions 2547-2671]
C
[141 nt withheld, positions 2673-2813]
CCTTTGACGTTGGAGTCCACGTTCTTT
[37 nt withheld, positions 2841-2877]
ACCCTATCTCGGGCTATTCTTTTGATTTATAAGGGATTTTGCCGATTTCGGCCTATTGGTTAAAAAATGA
GCTGATTTAACAAAAATTTAACGCGAATTTTAACAAAATATTAACGTTTACAATTTAAAAGGATCTAGGT
GAAGATCCTTTTTGATAATCTCATGACCAAAATCCCTTAACGTGAGTTTTCGTTCCACTGAGCGTCAGAC
CCCGTAGAAAAGATCAAAGGATCTTCTTGAGATCCTTTTTTTCTGCGCGTAATCTGCTGCTTGCAAACAA
AAAAACCACCGCTACCAGCGGTGGTTTGTTTGCCGGATCAAGAGCTACCAACTCTTTTTCCGAAGGTAAC
TGGCTTCAGCAGAGCGCAGATACCAAATACTGTCCTTCTAGTGTAGCCGTAGTTAGGCCACCACTTCAAG
AACTCTGTAGCACCGCCTACATACCTCGCTCTGCTAATCCTGTTACCAGTCAGGCATTTGAGAAGCACAC
GGTCACACTGCTTCCGGTAGTCAATAAACCGGTAAACCAGCAATAGACATAAGCGGCTATTTAACGACCC
TGCCCTGAACCGACGACCGGGTCGAATTTGCTTTCGAATTTCTGCCATTCATCCGCTTATTATCACTTAT
TCAGGCGTAGCAACCAGGCGTTTAAGGGCACCAATAACTGCCTTAAAAAAATTACGCCCCGCCCTGCCAC
TCATCGCAGTACTGTTGTAATTCATTAAGCATTCTGCCGACATGGAAGCCATCACAAACGGCATGATGAA
CCTGAATCGCCAGCGGCATCAGCACCTTGTCGCCTTGCGTATAATATTTGCCCATGGTGAAAACGGGGGC
GAAGAAGTTGTCCATATTGGCCACGTTTAAATCAAAACTGGTGAAACTCACCCAGGGATTGGCTGAGACG
AAAAACATATTCTCAATAAACCCTTTAGGGAAATAGGCCAGGTTTTCACCGTAACACGCCACATCTTGCG
AATATATGTGTAGAAACTGCCGGAAATCGTCGTGGTATTCACTCCAGAGCGATGAAAACGTTTCAGTTTG
CTCATGGAAAACGGTGTAACAAGGGTGAACACTATCCCATATCACCAGCTCACCGTCTTTCATTGCCATA
CGGAACTCCGGATGAGCATTCATCAGGCGGGCAAGAATGTGAATAAAGGCCGGATAAAACTTGTGCTTAT
TTTTCTTTACGGTCTTTAAAAAGGCCGTAATATCCAGCTGAACGGTCTGGTTATAGGTACATTGAGCAAC
TGACTGAAATGCCTCAAAATGTTCTTTACGATGCCATTGGGATATATCAACGGTGGTATATCCAGTGATT
TTTTTCTCCATTTTAGCTTCCTTAGCTCCTGAAAATCTCGATAACTCAAAAAATACGCCCGGTAGTGATC
TTATTTCATTATGGTGAAAGTTGGAACCTCTTACGTGCCGATCAACGTCTCATTTTCGCCAAAAGTTGGC
CCAGGGCTTCCCGGTATCAACAGGGACACCAGGATTTATTTATTCTGCGAAGTGATCTTCCGTCACAGGT
ATTTATTCGGCGCAAAGTGCGTCGGGTGATGCTGCCAACTTACTGATTTAGTGTATGATGGTGTTTTTGA
GGTGCTCCAGTGGCTTCTGTTTCTATCAGCTGTCCCTCCTGTTCAGCTACTGACGGGGTGGTGCGTAACG
GCAAAAGCACCGCCGGACATCAGCGCTAGCGGAGTGTATACTGGCTTACTATGTTGGCACTGATGAGGGT
GTCAGTGAAGTGCTTCATGTGGCAGGAGAAAAAAGGCTGCACCGGTGCGTCAGCAGAATATGTGATACAG
GATATATTCCGCTTCCTCGCTCACTGACTCGCTACGCTCGGTCGTTCGACTGCGGCGAGCGGAAATGGCT
TACGAACGGGGCGGAGATTTCCTGGAAGATGCCAGGAAGATACTTAACAGGGAAGTGAGAGGGCCGCGGC
AAAGCCGTTTTTCCATAGGCTCCGCCCCCCTGACAAGCATCACGAAATCTGACGCTCAAATCAGTGGTGG
CGAAACCCGACAGGACTATAAAGATACCAGGCGTTTCCCCCTGGCGGCTCCCTCGTGCGCTCTCCTGTTC
CTGCCTTTCGGTTTACCGGTGTCATTCCGCTGTTATGGCCGCGTTTGTCTCATTCCACGCCTGACACTCA
GTTCCGGGTAGGCAGTTCGCTCCAAGCTGGACTGTATGCACGAACCCCCCGTTCAGTCCGACCGCTGCGC
CTTATCCGGTAACTATCGTCTTGAGTCCAACCCGGAAAGACATGCAAAAGCACCACTGGCAGCAGCCACT
GGTAATTGATTTAGAGGAGTTAGTCTTGAAGTCATGCGCCGGTTAAGGCTAAACTGAAAGGACAAGTTTT
GGTGACTGCGCTCCTCCAAGCCAGTTACCTCGGTTCAAAGAGTTGGTAGCTCAGAGAACCTTCGAAAAAC
CGCCCTGCAAGGCGGTTTTTTCGTTTTCAGAGCAAGAGATTACGCGCAGACCAAAACGATCTCAAGAAGA
TCATCTTATTAATCAGATAAAATATTTCTAGGCTCATGAGCCCGAAGTGGCGAGCCCGATCTTCCCCATC
GGTGATGTCGGCGATATAGGCGCCAGCAACCGCACCTGTGGCGCCGGTGATGCCGGCCACGATGCGTCCG
GCGTAGAGGATCTGCTCATGTTTGA
Features (pLannotate 1.2.2; 18 found; start..end, strand, type, name):
     17..50      +  promoter       J23119 promoter: bacterial promoter (Registry of Standard Biological Parts BBa J23119)
    144..1235    +  CDS            insQ: INSQ_ECOLI - Also known as tnpB, ydcM. Protein inferred from homology: Swiss-Prot protein existence level 3. Required for the transposition of the insertion element. From Escherichia coli (strain K12).
   1285..1319    +  promoter       J23119(SpeI) promoter: bacterial promoter (Registry of Standard Biological Parts BBa J23119) modified to end with an SpeI site
   1656..1771    +  ncRNA          5S rRNA: Accession: RF00001 - 5S ribosomal RNA
   1775..1861    +  terminator     rrnB T1 terminator: Escherichia coli rrnB; transcription terminator T1 from the E. coli rrnB gene
   1953..1980    +  terminator     rrnB T2 terminator: transcription terminator T2 from the E. coli rrnB gene
   1999..2090    +  promoter       AmpR promoter: bla
   2091..2210    +  CDS            AmpR (fragment): β-lactamase; bla; confers resistance to ampicillin, carbenicillin, and related antibiotics
   2211..2505    +  CDS            bla(M) (fragment): β-lactamase lacking the signal sequence; bla(M); allows cytosolic expression of β-lactamase
   2548..2928    +  rep_origin     M13 ori (sequence partly withheld): M13 bacteriophage origin of replication; arrow indicates direction of (+) strand synthesis
   3114..3347    +  rep_origin     ori (fragment): high-copy-number ColE1/pMB1/pBR322/pUC origin of replication
   3562..4218    -  CDS            cat: CAT_ECOLX - Experimental evidence at protein level: Swiss-Prot protein existence level 1. This enzyme is an effector of chloramphenicol resistance in bacteria. From Escherichia coli. This protein is used as a marker in many commonly used cloning vectors, such as pACYC184.
   4219..4321    -  promoter       cat promoter: promoter of the E. coli cat gene encoding chloramphenicol acetyltransferase
   4442..4585    +  mobile_element IS1 (fragment): prokaryotic transposable element IS1
   4704..4759    -  rep_origin     RSF ori (fragment): Plasmids containing the RSF 1030 origin of replication can be propagated in E. coli cells that contain additional plasmids with compatible origins.
   4847..5392    -  rep_origin     p15A ori: Plasmids containing the medium-copy-number p15A origin of replication can be propagated in E. coli cells that contain a second plasmid with the ColE1 origin.
   5429..5549    -  CDS            TcR (fragment): tetracycline efflux protein; tet; confers resistance to tetracycline
   5559..15      +  promoter       tet promoter (fragment) (across the origin): E. coli promoter for tetracycline efflux protein gene
