[The description below was written by a language model from this plasmid's Addgene catalogue record and pLannotate feature annotations shown in this document.]
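Description:
pBad33_ISKpn69_reRNA is a bacterial expression plasmid of about 5.6 kb built on a pBAD33-type backbone for co-expressing the ISKpn69 TnpB nuclease and its guide reRNA in E. coli. It replicates from a p15A origin, which the record lists as low copy and which is compatible with ColE1-type plasmids in the same cell. Selection is with chloramphenicol through a cat gene driven by its own promoter. The backbone also carries an M13 phage origin and several non-functional remnants typical of this lineage: truncated β-lactamase, tetracycline-resistance, IS1, ColE1-type ori and RSF ori fragments. None of these should be read as working markers or origins.

Despite the pBAD name, the feature table shows no araC gene or araBAD promoter. Instead, a constitutive J23119 promoter sits upstream of an open reading frame of roughly 1.1 kb. The annotation software labelled this frame by homology to E. coli InsQ/TnpB, and it corresponds to the ISKpn69 TnpB insert. A second J23119 promoter (the SpeI-ended variant) lies just downstream and presumably drives the reRNA. The reRNA itself is not annotated, but it would occupy the unlabelled interval before the rrnB 5S rRNA segment and the T1/T2 terminators that close the cassette. The guide or target sequence is not stated in the record.

TnpB proteins are compact, transposon-encoded RNA-guided nucleases regarded as ancestors of Cas12. The associated work surveyed such proteins as miniature genome editors. This plasmid fits that context as a tool for testing ISKpn69 TnpB activity in bacteria, for example alongside a compatible target plasmid, though the exact assay is not given in the record.
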