Addgene plasmid #205346: pBad33_ISKpn69_reRNA
Purpose: Bacterial expression of ISKpb69 TnpB and its reRNA
Depositing lab: Haoyi Wang. Depositing organization: Institute of Zoology, Chinese Academy of Sciences. Publication: Evolutionary mining and functional characterization of TnpB nucleases identify efficient miniature genome editors. Xiang G, Li Y, Sun J, Huo Y, Cao S, Cao Y, Guo Y, Yang L, Cai Y, Zhang YE, Wang H. Nat Biotechnol. 2023 Jun 29. doi: 10.1038/s41587-023-01857-x. PubMed 37386294.
Backbone
  Vector backbone: pBAD
  Vector type: Bacterial Expression
Growth in bacteria
  Bacterial resistance: Chloramphenicol, 25 μg/mL
  Growth temperature: 37°C
  Growth strain: DH5alpha
  Copy number: Low Copy
Gene/Insert
  Gene/Insert name: ISKpn69 TnpB
  Species: Other
  Cloning method: Unknown
Terms and licenses: Academic/Nonprofit Terms; Industry Terms: Not Available to Industry
How to cite: pBad33_ISKpn69_reRNA was a gift from Haoyi Wang (Addgene plasmid # 205346 ; http://n2t.net/addgene:205346 ; RRID:Addgene_205346)
